Addgene plasmid #236947: NanoBRET Assay, NanoLuc-SHOC2 Vector
Depositing lab: Promega Corporation.
Backbone
  Vector backbone: pFN31K Nluc CMV-neo Flexi(R) Vector
  Vector type: Mammalian Expression
  Selectable markers: Neomycin (select with G418)
Growth in bacteria
  Bacterial resistance: Kanamycin, 50 μg/mL
  Growth temperature: 37°C
  Growth strain: DH5alpha
  Copy number: High Copy
Gene/Insert
  Gene/Insert name: SHOC2
  Species: H. sapiens (human)
  Mutation: None
  Entrez Gene: SHOC2 (a.k.a. NSLH1, SIAA0862, SOC2, SUR8)
  Promoter: CMV
  Tag / fusion protein: NanoLuc (R) (N terminal on backbone)
  Cloning method: Other
How to cite: NanoBRET Assay, NanoLuc-SHOC2 Vector was a gift from Promega Corporation (Addgene plasmid # 236947 ; http://n2t.net/addgene:236947 ; RRID:Addgene_236947)
