[The description below was written by a language model from this plasmid's Addgene catalogue record and pLannotate feature annotations shown in this document.]
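Description:
NanoBRET Assay, NanoLuc-SHOC2 Vector is a mammalian expression plasmid built on the pFN31K Nluc CMV-neo Flexi backbone, in which unmutated human SHOC2 is fused to an N-terminal NanoLuc luciferase supplied by the backbone. Transcription is driven by the CMV immediate-early enhancer and promoter, followed by a chimeric β-globin/immunoglobulin intron that generally improves mRNA processing and expression. A T7 promoter sits just upstream of the codon-optimized Nluc reading frame and could support in vitro transcription. The Nluc and SHOC2 coding regions are separated by a short linker, and the fusion transcript ends at an SV40 polyadenylation signal. Small annotated fragments downstream of the insert (a multiple cloning site, partial T7 terminator, SET1, large T antigen, M13 ori and bom pieces) appear to be backbone remnants rather than functional parts.

The plasmid is propagated in E. coli at high copy from a ColE1/pUC-type origin, with a cer site that helps keep it monomeric. A single neo (nptII) gene serves both hosts. The bacterial EM7 promoter provides kanamycin resistance, while the SV40 enhancer/early promoter and a synthetic poly(A) signal allow G418 selection of stably transfected mammalian cells.

SHOC2 is a regulatory subunit of protein phosphatase 1 that acts as an M-Ras effector and promotes RAF1 activation in the MAPK pathway. As the name indicates, the construct provides the luminescent energy donor for NanoBRET assays, where proximity to a fluorescently labelled partner or tracer is read out as bioluminescence resonance energy transfer in live cells; the record does not specify the acceptor. The depositor and repository-sequenced records differ by 11 nt in length, between the tnpA fragment and the origin, but carry identical annotations.
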