Features (pLannotate 1.2.2; 20 found; start..end, strand, type, name):
    140..517     +  enhancer       CMV enhancer: human cytomegalovirus immediate early enhancer
    519..718     +  promoter       CMV promoter: human cytomegalovirus (CMV) immediate early promoter
    857..989     +  intron         chimeric intron: chimera between introns from human β-globin and immunoglobulin heavy chain genes
   1033..1051    +  promoter       T7 promoter: promoter for bacteriophage T7 RNA polymerase
   1065..1577    +  CDS            Nluc: NanoLuc® luciferase human codon-optimized
   1599..3344    +  CDS            SHOC2: SHOC2_HUMAN - Also known as KIAA0862. Experimental evidence at protein level: Swiss-Prot protein existence level 1. Regulatory subunit of protein phosphatase 1 (PP1c) that acts as a M-Ras/MRAS effector and participates in MAPK pathway activation. Upon M-Ras/MRAS activation, targets PP1c to specifically dephosphorylate the 'Ser-259' inhibitory site of RAF1 kinase and stimulate RAF1 activity at specialized signaling complexes. From Homo sapiens (Human).
   3353..3408    +  misc_feature   MCS: pUC18/19 multiple cloning site
   3415..3464    +  CDS            SET1 (fragment): solubility-enhancement tag derived from T7 phage gene 10B
   3472..3491    +  terminator     T7 terminator (fragment): transcription terminator for bacteriophage T7 RNA polymerase
   3513..3634    -  polyA_signal   SV40 poly(A) signal: SV40 polyadenylation signal
   3657..3725    -  CDS            large T antigen (fragment): large T antigen from SV40 (simian virus 40)
   3730..3762    +  rep_origin     M13 ori (fragment): M13 bacteriophage origin of replication; arrow indicates direction of (+) strand synthesis
   3763..3814    -  misc_feature   bom (fragment): basis of mobility region from pBR322
   3879..4236    +  promoter       SV40 promoter: SV40 enhancer and early promoter
   4251..4298    +  promoter       EM7 promoter: synthetic bacterial promoter&nbsp
   4330..5121    +  CDS            neo: KKA2_KLEPN - Also known as kan, nptII. Experimental evidence at protein level: Swiss-Prot protein existence level 1. Resistance to kanamycin, neomycin, paromomycin, ribostamycin, butirosin and gentamicin B. From Klebsiella pneumoniae.
   5188..5236    +  polyA_signal   poly(A) signal: synthetic polyadenylation signal
   5257..5346    -  CDS            tnpA (fragment): TN5P_ECOLX - Also known as tnp. Experimental evidence at protein level: Swiss-Prot protein existence level 1. Mediates transposition of transposon Tn5 by a 'cut and paste' mechanism. First, the monomeric transposase binds the 19 bp inverted DNA repeats flanking the transposon. Then, dimerization of the DNA- bound transposase creates a synaptic DNA complex. After nicking of the first DNA strand, excision of the transposon proceeds through a series of intermediates. The transposase then mediates the insertion of the transposon at a new site by strand transfer. The activity of the wild- type tran
   5475..6063    -  rep_origin     ori: high-copy-number ColE1/pMB1/pBR322/pUC origin of replication
   6179..6462    +  misc_feature   cer region: ColE1-derived recombination site that helps to maintain plasmids as monomers
>Addgene plasmid #236947 | NanoBRET Assay, NanoLuc-SHOC2 Vector | depositor full sequence | sequence record 470740 | NanoBRET Assay, NanoLuc-SHOC2 Vector sequence 6515 bps
TCAATATTGGCCATTAGCCATATTATTCATTGGTTATATAGCATAAATCAATATTGGCTATTGGCCATTG
CATACGTTGTATCTATATCATAATATGTACATTTATATTGGCTCATGTCCAATATGACCGCCATGTTGGC
ATTGATTATTGACTAGTTATTAATAGTAATCAATTACGGGGTCATTAGTTCATAGCCCATATATGGAGTT
CCGCGTTACATAACTTACGGTAAATGGCCCGCCTGGCTGACCGCCCAACGACCCCCGCCCATTGACGTCA
ATAATGACGTATGTTCCCATAGTAACGCCAATAGGGACTTTCCATTGACGTCAATGGGTGGAGTATTTAC
GGTAAACTGCCCACTTGGCAGTACATCAAGTGTATCATATGCCAAGTCCGCCCCCTATTGACGTCAATGA
CGGTAAATGGCCCGCCTGGCATTATGCCCAGTACATGACCTTACGGGACTTTCCTACTTGGCAGTACATC
TACGTATTAGTCATCGCTATTACCATGGTGATGCGGTTTTGGCAGTACACCAATGGGCGTGGATAGCGGT
TTGACTCACGGGGATTTCCAAGTCTCCACCCCATTGACGTCAATGGGAGTTTGTTTTGGCACCAAAATCA
ACGGGACTTTCCAAAATGTCGTAATAACCCCGCCCCGTTGACGCAAATGGGCGGTAGGCGTGTACGGTGG
GAGGTCTATATAAGCAGAGCTGGTTTAGTGAACCGTCAGATCACTAGAAGCTTTATTGCGGTAGTTTATC
ACAGTTAAATTGCTAACGCAGTCAGTGCTTCTGACACAACAGTCTCGAACTTAAGCTGCAGAAGTTGGTC
GTGAGGCACTGGGCAGGTAAGTATCAAGGTTACAAGACAGGTTTAAGGAGACCAATAGAAACTGGGCTTG
TCGAGACAGAGAAGACTCTTGCGTTTCTGATAGGCACCTATTGGTCTTACTGACATCCACTTTGCCTTTC
TCTCCACAGGTGTCCACTCCCAGTTCAATTACAGCTCTTAAGGCTAGAGTATTAATACGACTCACTATAG
GGCTAGCGCTCACCATGGTCTTCACACTCGAAGATTTCGTTGGGGACTGGCGACAGACAGCCGGCTACAA
CCTGGACCAAGTCCTTGAACAGGGAGGTGTGTCCAGTTTGTTTCAGAATCTCGGGGTGTCCGTAACTCCG
ATCCAAAGGATTGTCCTGAGCGGTGAAAATGGGCTGAAGATCGACATCCATGTCATCATCCCGTATGAAG
GTCTGAGCGGCGACCAAATGGGCCAGATCGAAAAAATTTTTAAGGTGGTGTACCCTGTGGATGATCATCA
CTTTAAGGTGATCCTGCACTATGGCACACTGGTAATCGACGGGGTTACGCCGAACATGATCGACTATTTC
GGACGGCCGTATGAAGGCATCGCCGTGTTCGACGGCAAAAAGATCACTGTAACAGGGACCCTGTGGAACG
GCAACAAAATTATCGACGAGCGCCTGATCAACCCCGACGGCTCCCTGCTGTTCCGAGTAACCATCAACGG
AGTGACCGGCTGGCGGCTGTGCGAACGCATTCTGGCGGGCTCGAGCGGCGCGATCGCCATGAGTAGTAGT
TTAGGAAAAGAAAAAGACTCTAAAGAAAAAGATCCCAAAGTACCATCAGCCAAGGAAAGAGAAAAGGAGG
CAAAAGCCTCTGGAGGTTTTGGGAAAGAGAGCAAAGAAAAAGAACCTAAGACCAAAGGGAAAGATGCCAA
AGATGGAAAGAAGGACTCCAGTGCTGCCCAACCAGGGGTGGCATTTTCAGTTGACAATACGATCAAACGG
CCAAACCCAGCACCTGGGACTAGAAAAAAATCCAGCAATGCAGAGGTGATTAAAGAGCTCAACAAATGCC
GGGAAGAGAATTCAATGCGTTTGGACTTATCCAAGAGATCTATACACATATTGCCATCATCAATCAAAGA
GTTGACTCAATTAACAGAACTTTATTTATACAGTAACAAATTGCAGTCCCTCCCAGCAGAGGTGGGATGT
TTAGTAAATCTCATGACACTGGCTCTAAGTGAAAATTCACTTACCAGTTTGCCTGACTCTCTTGATAACT
TGAAGAAGCTGCGGATGCTTGATTTACGGCATAATAAACTGAGAGAAATTCCTTCAGTGGTGTATAGGCT
GGATTCTCTCACCACTCTTTACCTTCGCTTTAATCGTATAACTACTGTGGAAAAGGACATCAAAAACTTG
TCAAAACTCAGCATGCTTAGCATTCGAGAGAACAAAATTAAACAACTACCTGCTGAAATTGGTGAATTAT
GTAACCTCATTACGCTGGATGTAGCTCACAATCAACTTGAACACCTTCCAAAGGAGATTGGAAACTGTAC
ACAGATAACCAACCTTGACTTGCAGCACAATGAACTGCTAGACCTCCCAGATACTATAGGAAACCTGTCC
AGTTTAAGTCGTCTTGGTCTGAGATATAACAGACTGTCAGCAATACCCAGATCATTAGCAAAATGCAGTG
CACTTGAAGAATTAAATTTAGAGAACAATAACATTTCTACTTTACCAGAGAGTCTTTTATCAAGTCTTGT
GAAACTGAATAGTTTGACCTTAGCTAGAAATTGCTTCCAGTTGTATCCAGTGGGTGGTCCATCTCAGTTT
TCTACCATCTATTCCCTCAACATGGAACACAATCGAATCAACAAAATTCCATTTGGAATTTTCTCCAGAG
CAAAAGTATTAAGTAAGCTGAATATGAAGGACAATCAGTTAACATCACTTCCCTTGGATTTTGGAACTTG
GACCAGTATGGTAGAATTGAATTTAGCCACTAATCAGCTCACAAAGATCCCTGAGGATGTGTCTGGTCTC
GTTTCTCTTGAGGTTCTTATCTTATCAAACAATCTTCTAAAGAAGCTTCCCCATGGTCTTGGAAACCTTA
GGAAGTTAAGAGAGTTGGATCTAGAAGAGAACAAATTGGAATCCTTGCCAAATGAAATTGCATATCTTAA
GGATTTACAGAAATTAGTCTTGACAAACAACCAGTTGACCACTCTTCCCAGAGGCATTGGTCACCTTACT
AATCTCACACATCTGGGCCTTGGAGAGAACCTACTTACTCACCTTCCTGAAGAAATTGGTACACTGGAGA
ACCTAGAAGAACTGTATTTGAATGACAACCCCAACCTGCATAGCCTTCCCTTTGAGCTGGCACTCTGCAG
CAAGCTTTCAATCATGAGTATTGAGAACTGTCCACTCAGTCACCTTCCACCTCAGATTGTTGCTGGGGGG
CCTTCTTTCATCATTCAGTTCTTAAAGATGCAGGGTCCATATCGTGCCATGGTCGTTTAAACGAATTCGG
GCTCGGTACCCGGGGATCCTCTAGAGTCGACCTGCAGGCATGCAAGCTGATCCGGCTGCTAACAAAGCCC
GAAAGGAAGCTGAGTTGGCTGCTGCCACCGCTGAGCAATAACTAGCATAACCCCTTGGGGCGGCCGCTTC
GAGCAGACATGATAAGATACATTGATGAGTTTGGACAAACCACAACTAGAATGCAGTGAAAAAAATGCTT
TATTTGTGAAATTTGTGATGCTATTGCTTTATTTGTAACCATTATAAGCTGCAATAAACAAGTTAACAAC
AACAATTGCATTCATTTTATGTTTCAGGTTCAGGGGGAGATGTGGGAGGTTTTTTTAAGCAAGTAAAACC
TCTACAAATGTGGTAAAATCGAATTTTAACAAAATATTAACGCTTACAATTTCCTGATGCGGTATTTTCT
CCTTACGCATCTGTGCGGTATTTCACACCGCATACGCGGATCTGCGCAGCACCATGGCCTGAAATAACCT
CTGAAAGAGGAACTTGGTTAGGTACCTTCTGAGGCGGAAAGAACCAGCTGTGGAATGTGTGTCAGTTAGG
GTGTGGAAAGTCCCCAGGCTCCCCAGCAGGCAGAAGTATGCAAAGCATGCATCTCAATTAGTCAGCAACC
AGGTGTGGAAAGTCCCCAGGCTCCCCAGCAGGCAGAAGTATGCAAAGCATGCATCTCAATTAGTCAGCAA
CCATAGTCCCGCCCCTAACTCCGCCCATCCCGCCCCTAACTCCGCCCAGTTCCGCCCATTCTCCGCCCCA
TGGCTGACTAATTTTTTTTATTTATGCAGAGGCCGAGGCCGCCTCGGCCTCTGAGCTATTCCAGAAGTAG
TGAGGAGGCTTTTTTGGAGGCCTAGGCTTTTGCAAAAAGCTTAATTAACTGTTGACAATTAATCATCGGC
ATAGTATATCGGCATAGTATAATACGACAAGGTGAGGAACTAAACCCAGGAGGCAGATCATGATTGAACA
AGATGGATTGCACGCAGGTTCTCCGGCCGCTTGGGTGGAGAGGCTATTCGGCTATGACTGGGCACAACAG
ACAATCGGCTGCTCTGATGCCGCCGTGTTCCGGCTGTCAGCGCAGGGGCGCCCGGTTCTTTTTGTCAAGA
CCGACCTGTCCGGTGCCCTGAATGAACTGCAGGACGAGGCAGCGCGGCTATCGTGGCTGGCCACGACGGG
CGTTCCTTGCGCAGCTGTGCTCGACGTTGTCACTGAAGCGGGAAGGGACTGGCTGCTATTGGGCGAAGTG
CCGGGGCAGGATCTCCTGTCATCTCACCTTGCTCCTGCCGAGAAAGTATCCATCATGGCTGATGCAATGC
GGCGGCTGCATACGCTTGATCCGGCTACCTGCCCATTCGACCACCAAGCGAAACATCGCATCGAGCGAGC
ACGTACTCGGATGGAAGCCGGTCTTGTCGATCAGGATGATCTGGACGAAGAGCATCAGGGGCTCGCGCCA
GCCGAACTGTTCGCCAGGCTCAAGGCGCGCATGCCCGACGGCGAGGATCTCGTCGTGACCCATGGCGATG
CCTGCTTGCCGAATATCATGGTGGAAAATGGCCGCTTTTCTGGATTCATCGACTGTGGCCGGCTGGGTGT
GGCGGACCGCTATCAGGACATAGCGTTGGCTACCCGTGATATTGCTGAAGAGCTTGGCGGCGAATGGGCT
GACCGCTTCCTCGTGCTTTACGGTATCGCCGCTCCCGATTCGCAGCGCATCGCCTTCTATCGCCTTCTTG
ACGAGTTCTTCTGAGCGGGACTCTGGGGTTCGAAATGACCGACCAAGCGACGCCCAACCTGCCATCACGA
TGGCCGCAATAAAATATCTTTATTTTCATTACATCTGTGTGTTGGTTTTTTGTGTGAATCGATAGCGATA
AGGATCCTCTTTGCGCTTGCGTTTTCCCTTGTCCAGATAGCCCAGTAGCTGACATTCATCCGGGGTCAGC
ACCGTTTCTGCGGACTGGCTTTCTACCCGGTATCAGCTCACTCAAAGGCGGTAATACGGTTATCCACAGA
ATCAGGGGATAACGCAGGAAAGAACATGTGAGCAAAAGGCCAGCAAAAGGCCAGGAACCGTAAAAAGGCC
GCGTTGCTGGCGTTTTTCCATAGGCTCCGCCCCCCTGACGAGCATCACAAAAATCGACGCTCAAGTCAGA
GGTGGCGAAACCCGACAGGACTATAAAGATACCAGGCGTTTCCCCCTGGAAGCTCCCTCGTGCGCTCTCC
TGTTCCGACCCTGCCGCTTACCGGATACCTGTCCGCCTTTCTCCCTTCGGGAAGCGTGGCGCTTTCTCAT
AGCTCACGCTGTAGGTATCTCAGTTCGGTGTAGGTCGTTCGCTCCAAGCTGGGCTGTGTGCACGAACCCC
CCGTTCAGCCCGACCGCTGCGCCTTATCCGGTAACTATCGTCTTGAGTCCAACCCGGTAAGACACGACTT
ATCGCCACTGGCAGCAGCCACTGGTAACAGGATTAGCAGAGCGAGGTATGTAGGCGGTGCTACAGAGTTC
TTGAAGTGGTGGCCTAACTACGGCTACACTAGAAGGACAGTATTTGGTATCTGCGCTCTGCTGAAGCCAG
TTACCTTCGGAAAAAGAGTTGGTAGCTCTTGATCCGGCAAACAAACCACCGCTGGTAGCGGTGGTTTTTT
TGTTTGCAAGCAGCAGATTACGCGCAGAAAAAAAGGATTTCAAGAAGATCCTTTGATCTTTTCTACGGGG
TCTGACGCTCAGTGGAACGAAAACTCACGTTAAGGGATTTTGGTCATGAGATTATCAAAAAGGATCTTCA
CCTAGATCCTTTTATAGTCCGGAAATACAGGAACGCACGCTGGATGGCCCTTCGCTGGGATGGTGAAACC
ATGAAAAATGGCAGCTTCAGTGGATTAAGTGGGGGTAATGTGGCCTGTACCCTCTGGTTGCATAGGTATT
CATACGGTTAAAATTTATCAGGCGCGATTGCGGCAGTTTTTCGGGTGGTTTGTTGCCATTTTTACCTGTC
TGCTGCCGTGATCGCGCTGAACGCGTTTTAGCGGTGCGTACAATTAAGGGATTATGGTAAATCCACTTAC
TGTCTGCCCTCGTAGCCATCGAGATAAACCGCAGTACTCCGGCCACGATGCGTCCGGCGTAGAGGATCGA
GATCT
