Features (pLannotate 1.2.2; 20 found; start..end, strand, type, name):
    140..517     +  enhancer       CMV enhancer: human cytomegalovirus immediate early enhancer
    519..718     +  promoter       CMV promoter: human cytomegalovirus (CMV) immediate early promoter
    857..989     +  intron         chimeric intron: chimera between introns from human β-globin and immunoglobulin heavy chain genes
   1033..1051    +  promoter       T7 promoter: promoter for bacteriophage T7 RNA polymerase
   1065..1577    +  CDS            Nluc: NanoLuc® luciferase human codon-optimized
   1599..3344    +  CDS            SHOC2: SHOC2_HUMAN - Also known as KIAA0862. Experimental evidence at protein level: Swiss-Prot protein existence level 1. Regulatory subunit of protein phosphatase 1 (PP1c) that acts as a M-Ras/MRAS effector and participates in MAPK pathway activation. Upon M-Ras/MRAS activation, targets PP1c to specifically dephosphorylate the 'Ser-259' inhibitory site of RAF1 kinase and stimulate RAF1 activity at specialized signaling complexes. From Homo sapiens (Human).
   3353..3408    +  misc_feature   MCS: pUC18/19 multiple cloning site
   3415..3464    +  CDS            SET1 (fragment): solubility-enhancement tag derived from T7 phage gene 10B
   3472..3491    +  terminator     T7 terminator (fragment): transcription terminator for bacteriophage T7 RNA polymerase
   3513..3634    -  polyA_signal   SV40 poly(A) signal: SV40 polyadenylation signal
   3657..3725    -  CDS            large T antigen (fragment): large T antigen from SV40 (simian virus 40)
   3730..3762    +  rep_origin     M13 ori (fragment): M13 bacteriophage origin of replication; arrow indicates direction of (+) strand synthesis
   3763..3814    -  misc_feature   bom (fragment): basis of mobility region from pBR322
   3879..4236    +  promoter       SV40 promoter: SV40 enhancer and early promoter
   4251..4298    +  promoter       EM7 promoter: synthetic bacterial promoter&nbsp
   4330..5121    +  CDS            neo: KKA2_KLEPN - Also known as kan, nptII. Experimental evidence at protein level: Swiss-Prot protein existence level 1. Resistance to kanamycin, neomycin, paromomycin, ribostamycin, butirosin and gentamicin B. From Klebsiella pneumoniae.
   5188..5236    +  polyA_signal   poly(A) signal: synthetic polyadenylation signal
   5257..5346    -  CDS            tnpA (fragment): TN5P_ECOLX - Also known as tnp. Experimental evidence at protein level: Swiss-Prot protein existence level 1. Mediates transposition of transposon Tn5 by a 'cut and paste' mechanism. First, the monomeric transposase binds the 19 bp inverted DNA repeats flanking the transposon. Then, dimerization of the DNA- bound transposase creates a synaptic DNA complex. After nicking of the first DNA strand, excision of the transposon proceeds through a series of intermediates. The transposase then mediates the insertion of the transposon at a new site by strand transfer. The activity of the wild- type tran
   5464..6052    -  rep_origin     ori: high-copy-number ColE1/pMB1/pBR322/pUC origin of replication
   6168..6451    +  misc_feature   cer region: ColE1-derived recombination site that helps to maintain plasmids as monomers
>Addgene plasmid #236947 | NanoBRET Assay, NanoLuc-SHOC2 Vector | addgene full sequence | sequence record 474686 | Addgene NGS Result
TCAATATTGGCCATTAGCCATATTATTCATTGGTTATATAGCATAAATCAATATTGGCTATTGGCCATTG
CATACGTTGTATCTATATCATAATATGTACATTTATATTGGCTCATGTCCAATATGACCGCCATGTTGGC
ATTGATTATTGACTAGTTATTAATAGTAATCAATTACGGGGTCATTAGTTCATAGCCCATATATGGAGTT
CCGCGTTACATAACTTACGGTAAATGGCCCGCCTGGCTGACCGCCCAACGACCCCCGCCCATTGACGTCA
ATAATGACGTATGTTCCCATAGTAACGCCAATAGGGACTTTCCATTGACGTCAATGGGTGGAGTATTTAC
GGTAAACTGCCCACTTGGCAGTACATCAAGTGTATCATATGCCAAGTCCGCCCCCTATTGACGTCAATGA
CGGTAAATGGCCCGCCTGGCATTATGCCCAGTACATGACCTTACGGGACTTTCCTACTTGGCAGTACATC
TACGTATTAGTCATCGCTATTACCATGGTGATGCGGTTTTGGCAGTACACCAATGGGCGTGGATAGCGGT
TTGACTCACGGGGATTTCCAAGTCTCCACCCCATTGACGTCAATGGGAGTTTGTTTTGGCACCAAAATCA
ACGGGACTTTCCAAAATGTCGTAATAACCCCGCCCCGTTGACGCAAATGGGCGGTAGGCGTGTACGGTGG
GAGGTCTATATAAGCAGAGCTGGTTTAGTGAACCGTCAGATCACTAGAAGCTTTATTGCGGTAGTTTATC
ACAGTTAAATTGCTAACGCAGTCAGTGCTTCTGACACAACAGTCTCGAACTTAAGCTGCAGAAGTTGGTC
GTGAGGCACTGGGCAGGTAAGTATCAAGGTTACAAGACAGGTTTAAGGAGACCAATAGAAACTGGGCTTG
TCGAGACAGAGAAGACTCTTGCGTTTCTGATAGGCACCTATTGGTCTTACTGACATCCACTTTGCCTTTC
TCTCCACAGGTGTCCACTCCCAGTTCAATTACAGCTCTTAAGGCTAGAGTATTAATACGACTCACTATAG
GGCTAGCGCTCACCATGGTCTTCACACTCGAAGATTTCGTTGGGGACTGGCGACAGACAGCCGGCTACAA
CCTGGACCAAGTCCTTGAACAGGGAGGTGTGTCCAGTTTGTTTCAGAATCTCGGGGTGTCCGTAACTCCG
ATCCAAAGGATTGTCCTGAGCGGTGAAAATGGGCTGAAGATCGACATCCATGTCATCATCCCGTATGAAG
GTCTGAGCGGCGACCAAATGGGCCAGATCGAAAAAATTTTTAAGGTGGTGTACCCTGTGGATGATCATCA
CTTTAAGGTGATCCTGCACTATGGCACACTGGTAATCGACGGGGTTACGCCGAACATGATCGACTATTTC
GGACGGCCGTATGAAGGCATCGCCGTGTTCGACGGCAAAAAGATCACTGTAACAGGGACCCTGTGGAACG
GCAACAAAATTATCGACGAGCGCCTGATCAACCCCGACGGCTCCCTGCTGTTCCGAGTAACCATCAACGG
AGTGACCGGCTGGCGGCTGTGCGAACGCATTCTGGCGGGCTCGAGCGGCGCGATCGCCATGAGTAGTAGT
TTAGGAAAAGAAAAAGACTCTAAAGAAAAAGATCCCAAAGTACCATCAGCCAAGGAAAGAGAAAAGGAGG
CAAAAGCCTCTGGAGGTTTTGGGAAAGAGAGCAAAGAAAAAGAACCTAAGACCAAAGGGAAAGATGCCAA
AGATGGAAAGAAGGACTCCAGTGCTGCCCAACCAGGGGTGGCATTTTCAGTTGACAATACGATCAAACGG
CCAAACCCAGCACCTGGGACTAGAAAAAAATCCAGCAATGCAGAGGTGATTAAAGAGCTCAACAAATGCC
GGGAAGAGAATTCAATGCGTTTGGACTTATCCAAGAGATCTATACACATATTGCCATCATCAATCAAAGA
GTTGACTCAATTAACAGAACTTTATTTATACAGTAACAAATTGCAGTCCCTCCCAGCAGAGGTGGGATGT
TTAGTAAATCTCATGACACTGGCTCTAAGTGAAAATTCACTTACCAGTTTGCCTGACTCTCTTGATAACT
TGAAGAAGCTGCGGATGCTTGATTTACGGCATAATAAACTGAGAGAAATTCCTTCAGTGGTGTATAGGCT
GGATTCTCTCACCACTCTTTACCTTCGCTTTAATCGTATAACTACTGTGGAAAAGGACATCAAAAACTTG
TCAAAACTCAGCATGCTTAGCATTCGAGAGAACAAAATTAAACAACTACCTGCTGAAATTGGTGAATTAT
GTAACCTCATTACGCTGGATGTAGCTCACAATCAACTTGAACACCTTCCAAAGGAGATTGGAAACTGTAC
ACAGATAACCAACCTTGACTTGCAGCACAATGAACTGCTAGACCTCCCAGATACTATAGGAAACCTGTCC
AGTTTAAGTCGTCTTGGTCTGAGATATAACAGACTGTCAGCAATACCCAGATCATTAGCAAAATGCAGTG
CACTTGAAGAATTAAATTTAGAGAACAATAACATTTCTACTTTACCAGAGAGTCTTTTATCAAGTCTTGT
GAAACTGAATAGTTTGACCTTAGCTAGAAATTGCTTCCAGTTGTATCCAGTGGGTGGTCCATCTCAGTTT
TCTACCATCTATTCCCTCAACATGGAACACAATCGAATCAACAAAATTCCATTTGGAATTTTCTCCAGAG
CAAAAGTATTAAGTAAGCTGAATATGAAGGACAATCAGTTAACATCACTTCCCTTGGATTTTGGAACTTG
GACCAGTATGGTAGAATTGAATTTAGCCACTAATCAGCTCACAAAGATCCCTGAGGATGTGTCTGGTCTC
GTTTCTCTTGAGGTTCTTATCTTATCAAACAATCTTCTAAAGAAGCTTCCCCATGGTCTTGGAAACCTTA
GGAAGTTAAGAGAGTTGGATCTAGAAGAGAACAAATTGGAATCCTTGCCAAATGAAATTGCATATCTTAA
GGATTTACAGAAATTAGTCTTGACAAACAACCAGTTGACCACTCTTCCCAGAGGCATTGGTCACCTTACT
AATCTCACACATCTGGGCCTTGGAGAGAACCTACTTACTCACCTTCCTGAAGAAATTGGTACACTGGAGA
ACCTAGAAGAACTGTATTTGAATGACAACCCCAACCTGCATAGCCTTCCCTTTGAGCTGGCACTCTGCAG
CAAGCTTTCAATCATGAGTATTGAGAACTGTCCACTCAGTCACCTTCCACCTCAGATTGTTGCTGGGGGG
CCTTCTTTCATCATTCAGTTCTTAAAGATGCAGGGTCCATATCGTGCCATGGTCGTTTAAACGAATTCGG
GCTCGGTACCCGGGGATCCTCTAGAGTCGACCTGCAGGCATGCAAGCTGATCCGGCTGCTAACAAAGCCC
GAAAGGAAGCTGAGTTGGCTGCTGCCACCGCTGAGCAATAACTAGCATAACCCCTTGGGGCGGCCGCTTC
GAGCAGACATGATAAGATACATTGATGAGTTTGGACAAACCACAACTAGAATGCAGTGAAAAAAATGCTT
TATTTGTGAAATTTGTGATGCTATTGCTTTATTTGTAACCATTATAAGCTGCAATAAACAAGTTAACAAC
AACAATTGCATTCATTTTATGTTTCAGGTTCAGGGGGAGATGTGGGAGGTTTTTTTAAGCAAGTAAAACC
TCTACAAATGTGGTAAAATCGAATTTTAACAAAATATTAACGCTTACAATTTCCTGATGCGGTATTTTCT
CCTTACGCATCTGTGCGGTATTTCACACCGCATACGCGGATCTGCGCAGCACCATGGCCTGAAATAACCT
CTGAAAGAGGAACTTGGTTAGGTACCTTCTGAGGCGGAAAGAACCAGCTGTGGAATGTGTGTCAGTTAGG
GTGTGGAAAGTCCCCAGGCTCCCCAGCAGGCAGAAGTATGCAAAGCATGCATCTCAATTAGTCAGCAACC
AGGTGTGGAAAGTCCCCAGGCTCCCCAGCAGGCAGAAGTATGCAAAGCATGCATCTCAATTAGTCAGCAA
CCATAGTCCCGCCCCTAACTCCGCCCATCCCGCCCCTAACTCCGCCCAGTTCCGCCCATTCTCCGCCCCA
TGGCTGACTAATTTTTTTTATTTATGCAGAGGCCGAGGCCGCCTCGGCCTCTGAGCTATTCCAGAAGTAG
TGAGGAGGCTTTTTTGGAGGCCTAGGCTTTTGCAAAAAGCTTAATTAACTGTTGACAATTAATCATCGGC
ATAGTATATCGGCATAGTATAATACGACAAGGTGAGGAACTAAACCCAGGAGGCAGATCATGATTGAACA
AGATGGATTGCACGCAGGTTCTCCGGCCGCTTGGGTGGAGAGGCTATTCGGCTATGACTGGGCACAACAG
ACAATCGGCTGCTCTGATGCCGCCGTGTTCCGGCTGTCAGCGCAGGGGCGCCCGGTTCTTTTTGTCAAGA
CCGACCTGTCCGGTGCCCTGAATGAACTGCAGGACGAGGCAGCGCGGCTATCGTGGCTGGCCACGACGGG
CGTTCCTTGCGCAGCTGTGCTCGACGTTGTCACTGAAGCGGGAAGGGACTGGCTGCTATTGGGCGAAGTG
CCGGGGCAGGATCTCCTGTCATCTCACCTTGCTCCTGCCGAGAAAGTATCCATCATGGCTGATGCAATGC
GGCGGCTGCATACGCTTGATCCGGCTACCTGCCCATTCGACCACCAAGCGAAACATCGCATCGAGCGAGC
ACGTACTCGGATGGAAGCCGGTCTTGTCGATCAGGATGATCTGGACGAAGAGCATCAGGGGCTCGCGCCA
GCCGAACTGTTCGCCAGGCTCAAGGCGCGCATGCCCGACGGCGAGGATCTCGTCGTGACCCATGGCGATG
CCTGCTTGCCGAATATCATGGTGGAAAATGGCCGCTTTTCTGGATTCATCGACTGTGGCCGGCTGGGTGT
GGCGGACCGCTATCAGGACATAGCGTTGGCTACCCGTGATATTGCTGAAGAGCTTGGCGGCGAATGGGCT
GACCGCTTCCTCGTGCTTTACGGTATCGCCGCTCCCGATTCGCAGCGCATCGCCTTCTATCGCCTTCTTG
ACGAGTTCTTCTGAGCGGGACTCTGGGGTTCGAAATGACCGACCAAGCGACGCCCAACCTGCCATCACGA
TGGCCGCAATAAAATATCTTTATTTTCATTACATCTGTGTGTTGGTTTTTTGTGTGAATCGATAGCGATA
AGGATCCTCTTTGCGCTTGCGTTTTCCCTTGTCCAGATAGCCCAGTAGCTGACATTCATCCGGGGTCAGC
ACCGTTTCTGCGGACTGGCTTTCTACCCGGTATCAGCTCACTCAAAGGCGGTAATACGGTTATCCACAGA
ATCAGGGGATAACGCAGGAAAGAACATGTGAGCAAAAGGCCAGGAACCGTAAAAAGGCCGCGTTGCTGGC
GTTTTTCCATAGGCTCCGCCCCCCTGACGAGCATCACAAAAATCGACGCTCAAGTCAGAGGTGGCGAAAC
CCGACAGGACTATAAAGATACCAGGCGTTTCCCCCTGGAAGCTCCCTCGTGCGCTCTCCTGTTCCGACCC
TGCCGCTTACCGGATACCTGTCCGCCTTTCTCCCTTCGGGAAGCGTGGCGCTTTCTCATAGCTCACGCTG
TAGGTATCTCAGTTCGGTGTAGGTCGTTCGCTCCAAGCTGGGCTGTGTGCACGAACCCCCCGTTCAGCCC
GACCGCTGCGCCTTATCCGGTAACTATCGTCTTGAGTCCAACCCGGTAAGACACGACTTATCGCCACTGG
CAGCAGCCACTGGTAACAGGATTAGCAGAGCGAGGTATGTAGGCGGTGCTACAGAGTTCTTGAAGTGGTG
GCCTAACTACGGCTACACTAGAAGGACAGTATTTGGTATCTGCGCTCTGCTGAAGCCAGTTACCTTCGGA
AAAAGAGTTGGTAGCTCTTGATCCGGCAAACAAACCACCGCTGGTAGCGGTGGTTTTTTTGTTTGCAAGC
AGCAGATTACGCGCAGAAAAAAAGGATTTCAAGAAGATCCTTTGATCTTTTCTACGGGGTCTGACGCTCA
GTGGAACGAAAACTCACGTTAAGGGATTTTGGTCATGAGATTATCAAAAAGGATCTTCACCTAGATCCTT
TTATAGTCCGGAAATACAGGAACGCACGCTGGATGGCCCTTCGCTGGGATGGTGAAACCATGAAAAATGG
CAGCTTCAGTGGATTAAGTGGGGGTAATGTGGCCTGTACCCTCTGGTTGCATAGGTATTCATACGGTTAA
AATTTATCAGGCGCGATTGCGGCAGTTTTTCGGGTGGTTTGTTGCCATTTTTACCTGTCTGCTGCCGTGA
TCGCGCTGAACGCGTTTTAGCGGTGCGTACAATTAAGGGATTATGGTAAATCCACTTACTGTCTGCCCTC
GTAGCCATCGAGATAAACCGCAGTACTCCGGCCACGATGCGTCCGGCGTAGAGGATCGAGATCT
